Addgene plasmid #147006: pAc5.1B-lambdaN-HA-DmUPF3_29-492-siRNAres-V5His6_N
Purpose: Insect Expression of DmUPF3_29-492-siRNAres
Depositing lab: Elisa Izaurralde. Depositing organization: Max Planck Institute for Developmental Biology.
Backbone
  Vector backbone: Unknown
  Vector type: Insect Expression
Growth in bacteria
  Bacterial resistance: Ampicillin, 100 μg/mL
  Growth temperature: 37°C
  Growth strain: DH5alpha
  Copy number: Low Copy
Gene/Insert
  Gene/Insert name: DmUPF3_29-492-siRNAres
  Species: D. melanogaster (fly)
  Mutation: 5 silent and one non silent mutation P305S compared to the sequence given by FlyBase no.: CG11184
  Entrez Gene: Upf3 (a.k.a. Dmel_CG11184, CG11184, Dmel\CG11184, UPF3, upf3)
  Cloning method: Unknown
Terms and licenses: Academic/Nonprofit Terms; Industry Terms: Not Available to Industry
Depositor comments: Plasmids from this collection were made available to the research community and donated after the lab closed. Please note that the sequence provided by the depositing laboratory may be theoretical/predicted or based on Sanger sequencing results. There may be discrepancies between sequencing results obtained by Addgene and the depositor sequence. If an Addgene verified sequence is not available, please contact before placing your order to request that our lab fully sequence the plasmid.
How to cite: pAc5.1B-lambdaN-HA-DmUPF3_29-492-siRNAres-V5His6_N was a gift from Elisa Izaurralde (Addgene plasmid # 147006 ; http://n2t.net/addgene:147006 ; RRID:Addgene_147006)
