[The description below was written by a language model from this plasmid's Addgene catalogue record and pLannotate feature annotations shown in this document.]
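Description:
pAc5.1B-lambdaN-HA-DmUPF3_29-492-siRNAres-V5His6_N is an insect-cell expression plasmid of about 6.9 kb. The catalogue lists the backbone as unknown, although the name points to a pAc5.1B-type vector. Expression is driven by the Drosophila melanogaster actin 5C (Ac5) promoter, a strong constitutive promoter commonly used in cultured fly cells, and the transcript is terminated at an SV40 polyadenylation signal. In bacteria the plasmid is maintained through a ColE1/pUC-type origin and selected with ampicillin via the bla gene and its own promoter. The catalogue records it as low copy, whereas the annotation describes the origin as a high-copy type. Short fragments annotated as SV40 large T antigen and a tetracycline resistance gene appear to be non-functional backbone remnants.

The open reading frame begins with a short fragment of the bacteriophage lambda N protein, the peptide that binds boxB RNA hairpins, followed by an HA epitope. Next comes the insert, which falls in the unannotated span between the HA and V5 features and, by its name, encodes residues 29–492 of Drosophila UPF3 (CG11184), a factor in nonsense-mediated mRNA decay. The name also indicates a C-terminal V5-His6 tag, of which only the V5 epitope is annotated. Relative to the FlyBase reference, the insert carries five silent changes and one coding change, P305S. The "siRNAres" label suggests that silent changes make the transcript resistant to RNA interference directed at the endogenous gene.

This design fits tethering assays, in which the lambdaN fusion is recruited to a boxB-containing reporter mRNA, and knockdown-complementation experiments, though the record states only insect expression as the purpose.
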