Features (pLannotate 1.2.2; 10 found; start..end, strand, type, name):
     56..2568    +  promoter       Ac5 promoter: Drosophila melanogaster actin 5C promoter
   2588..2653    +  CDS            N (fragment): REGN_LAMBD - Experimental evidence at protein level: Swiss-Prot protein existence level 1. Plays a role as a transcriptional antitermination factor that allows the virus to initiate its lytic phase. Activates expression of the delayed viral early genes by modifying host RNA polymerase (RNAP) into a form that is resistant to termination signals. This antitermination function requires the host NusA protein which serves to stabilize the interaction between antitermination protein N and host RNA polymerase. From Escherichia phage lambda (Bacteriophage lambda).
   2678..2704    +  CDS            3xHA (fragment): three tandem HA epitope tags
   4154..4195    +  CDS            V5 tag: epitope tag from simian virus 5
   4295..4429    -  polyA_signal   SV40 poly(A) signal: SV40 polyadenylation signal
   4452..4536    -  CDS            large T antigen (fragment): large T antigen from SV40 (simian virus 40)
   4537..5007    +  CDS            TcR (fragment): tetracycline efflux protein; tet; confers resistance to tetracycline
   5051..5639    -  rep_origin     ori: high-copy-number ColE1/pMB1/pBR322/pUC origin of replication
   5810..6670    -  CDS            AmpR: β-lactamase; bla; confers resistance to ampicillin, carbenicillin, and related antibiotics
   6671..6775    -  promoter       AmpR promoter: bla
>Addgene plasmid #147006 | pAc5.1B-lambdaN-HA-DmUPF3_29-492-siRNAres-V5His6_N | depositor full sequence | sequence record 289453 | Full Sequence
CTTCAAGGAATTAATTCTATATTCTAAAAACACAAATGATACTTCTAAAAAAAATCATGAATGGCATCAA
CTCTGAATCAAATCTTTGCAGATGCACCTACTTCTCATTTCCACTGTCACATCATTTTTCCAGATCTCGC
TGCCTGTTATGTGGCCCACAAACCAAGACACGTTTTATGGCCATTAAAGCTGGCTGATCGTCGCCAAACA
CCAAATACATATCAATATGTACATTCGAGAAAGAAGCGATCAAAGAAGCGTCTTCGGGCGAGTAGGAGAA
TGCGGAGGAGAAGGAGAACGAGCTGATCTAGTATCTCTCCACAATCCAATGCCAACTGACCAACTGGCCA
TATTCGGAGCAATTTGAAGCCAATTTCCATCGCCTGGCGATCGCTCCATTCTTGGCTATATGTTTTTCAC
CGTTCCCGGGGCCATTTTCAAAGACTCGTCGGTAAGATAAGATTGTGTCACTCGCTGTCTCTCTTCATTT
GTCGAAGAATGCTGAGGAATTTCGCGATGACGTCGGCGAGTATTTTGAAGAATGAGAATAATTTGTATTT
ATACGAAAATCAGTTAGTGGAATTTTCTACAAAAACATGTTATCTATAGATAATTTTGTTGCAAAATATG
TTGACTATGACAAAGATTGTATGTATATACCTTTAATGTATTCTCATTTTCTTATGTATTTATAATGGCA
ATGATGATACTGATGATATTTTAAGATGATGCCAGACCACAGGCTGATTTCTGCGTCTTTTGCCGAACGC
AGTGCATGTGCGGTTGTTGTTTTTTGGAATAGTTTCAATTTTCGGACTGTCCGCTTTGATTTCAGTTTCT
TGGCTTATTCAAAAAGCAAAGTAAAGCCAAAAAAGCGAGATGGCAATACCAAATGCGGCAAAACGGTAGT
GGAAGGAAAGGGGTGCGGGGCAGCGGAAGGAAGGGTGGGGCGGGGCGTGGCGGGGTCTGTGGCTGGGCGC
GACGTCACCGACGTTGGAGCCACTCCTTTGACCATGTGTGCGTGTGTGTATTATTCGTGTCTCGCCACTC
GCCGGTTGTTTTTTTCTTTTTATCTCGCTCTCTCTAGCGCCATCTCGTACGCATGCTCAACGCACCGCAT
GTTGCCGTGTCCTTTATGCGTCATTTTGGCTCGAAATAGGCAATTATTTAAACAAAGATTAGTCAACGAA
AACGCTAAAATAAATAAGTCTACAATATGGTTACTTATTGCCATGTGTGTGCAGCCAACGATAGCAACAA
AAGCAACAACACAGTGGCTTTCCCTCTTTCACTTTTTGTTTGCAAGCGCGTGCGAGCAAGACGGCACGAC
CGGCAAACGCAATTACGCTGACAAAGAGCAGACGAAGTTTTGGCCGAAAAACATCAAGGCGCCTGATACG
AATGCATTTGCAATAACAATTGCGATATTTAATATTGTTTATGAAGCTGTTTGACTTCAAAACACACAAA
AAAAAAAATAAAACAAATTATTTGAAAGAGAATTAGGAATCGGACAGCTTATCGTTACGGGCTAACAGCA
CACCGAGACGAAATAGCTTACCTGACGTCACAGCCTCTGGAAGAACTGCCGCCAAGCAGAGAGAGAGAGA
AAAAGAGGGAGAGCAGCTTAGACCGCATGTGCTTGTGTGTGAGGCGTCTCTCTCTTCGTCTCCTGTTTGC
GCAAACGCATAGACTGCACTGAGAAAATCGATTACCTATTTTTTATGAATGAATATTTGCACTATTACTA
TTCAAAACTATTAAGATAGCAATCACATTCAATAGCCAAATACTATACCACCTGAGCGATGCAACGAAAT
GATCAATTTGAGCAAAAATGCTGCATATTTAGGACGGCATCATTATAGAAATGCTTCTTGCTGTGTACTT
TTCTCTCGTCTGGCAGCTGTTTCGCCGTTATTGTTAAAACCGGCTTAAGTTAGGTGTGTTTTCTACGACT
AGTGATGCCCCTACTAGAAGATGTGTGTTGCACAAATGTCCCTGAATAACCAATTTGAAGTGCAGATAGC
AGTAAACGTAAGCTAATATGAATATTATTTAACTGTAATGTTTTAATATCGCTGGACATTACTAATAAAC
CCACTATAAACACATGTACATATGTATGTTTTGGCATACAATGAGTAGTTGGGGAAAAAATGTGTAAAAG
CACCGTGACCATCACAGCATAAAGATAACCAGCTGAAGTATCGAATATGAGTAACCCCCAAATTGAATCA
CATGCCGCAACTGATAGGACCCATGGAAGTACACTCTTCATGGCGATATACAAGACACACACAAGCACGA
ACACCCAGTTGCGGAGGAAATTCTCCGTAAATGAAAACCCAATCGGCGAACAATTCATACCCATATATGG
TAAAAGTTTTGAACGCGACTTGAGAGCGGAGAGCATTGCGGCTGATAAGGTTTTAGCGCTAAGCGGGCTT
TATAAAACGGGCTGCGGGACCAGTTTTCATATCACTACCGTTTGAGTTCTTGTGCTGTGTGGATACTCCT
CCCGACACAAAGCCGCTCCATCAGCCAGCAGTCGTCTAATCCAGAGACCCCGGATCGGGGTACCAACATG
GACGCACAAACACGACGACGTGAGCGTCGCGCTGAGAAACAAGCTCAATGGAAAGCTGCAAACGGTGGAT
CTCCTCCACATATGGCTTACCCATACGATGTTCCAGATTACGCTCCTCCAAGCTTGAATTCTGCAGATAT
CATTGTTAAGATTGTGATGCGGCATTTGCCGCCGACCATGACGGAGGCGCAGTTCCTGGATCAGGTGGGT
CCTTTGCCGGAGAACGACTCGTACTACTACTGCAAGGCAGACTGGTCGCTGGGCCAGGAGGCCACCTGTC
GCGCCTACATCGATATGTCCTCCAAGGACATAGGCGAGGTGGTGCAGTTCCGGGATCGCTTCGACGGCTA
CGTCTTCGTCGACCACAAGGGCGTCGAGTACATGGCCATCGTGGAGTATGCTCCCTTCCAGTGCTTCCTT
AAAAACAAGGCCAGGAACGACGACAGCAAGGTGAACACCATCGAGAGCGAACCCCACTACCAGGAGTTCA
TCAAGCGGCTGGCCCAAGAGCGCGAGGAGGCGAGTCGCATGGGCGACGTCAAGATCGACTTCAACTTCGA
ACGGCGAACAGAAGAGAAGGTCAAGTCTACACCCCTCCTGCAGTACCTGGCCAACAAGAAGGAGAAGCGC
CGGGAGGAGGCGCGCAGGCGGAACGAGGAGAAGCGGAAGCAACGCGAGGAGCAGAAGCTGTTGCGATTGG
CAGCGCAGTCGGACGCCAGCAAGCTTAAGGAGGCCGAAGGAGGCGGCGGAGGAGGAGACACGAAGAAGCC
AGCCAAAAAGGATGTCAAAGATCCGCAGTCATCTGGATCCCAAGCCAATGATGCCAAGGCCTCGCGCTCC
AAACGACGAACGGAGCGGGATCAGAGGCGACGCGAGGAGCACGAACAGCGTAAGCTAGTCAAGCGGGACA
AGAAAAAGGATGACGGCCAGGGCAAGCAGGACAAGCAGGACAAACAGGACAAAGGCAAGTCATCCAGCGG
CAAGCAGAACAAAAATTCAAAGTCCATGGACATCGTTATCTTGAAGAAAGCAAACAAGCCAGAATCAAAC
GAGAGTTTGGACGTGCCATCCACTTCTAACGCTGCCGAAGCGTCCAAGGAGAAGCCTGCGACTGAAAACA
CCGAGACACCAGAAGCTGCTGTCAAGGTTTTTACACCGGCTGCCAGAGGTGGTCGCAAGGAAAAAAGAAC
CGGCGCAGACAAGCAGCCAGCAGGTTCCGCCCACGAAACTGCAGAGGAAGCCATCAAGGCTGCTCAATTT
CGAGCTTCAGAGGAGCGGCGCATTCGGAATAAAGATCGACCATCGATTGCCATTTACCAGCCCAAAGCCC
GAATTCGTGCATCAGATGAGCTGCCCCAAGGTGCAGGCGGCAAAGATGGCTCGGATGGAGAGGCTTCCGT
GGTGGAGGAGAAGACTTCGAAGAGGAACAAACGCCCCAATCGGCGCAACAAACCCAAACCGAAGGAGGTG
AAGGAGTGTGAGCTCGAAACTCGTCGCTTCTCCAAATCCTCCGAGAGCAGCACCAGCGTCAAACGCTCGA
GTCTAGAGGGCCCGCGGTTCGAAGGTAAGCCTATCCCTAACCCTCTCCTCGGTCTCGATTCTACGCGTAC
CGGTCATCATCACCATCACCATTGAGTTTAAACCCGCTGATCAGCCTCGACTGTGCCTTCTAAGGCCTGA
GCTCGCTGATCAGCCTCGATCGAGGATCCAGACATGATAAGATACATTGATGAGTTTGGACAAACCACAA
CTAGAATGCAGTGAAAAAAATGCTTTATTTGTGAAATTTGTGATGCTATTGCTTTATTTGTAACCATTAT
AAGCTGCAATAAACAAGTTAACAACAACAATTGCATTCATTTTATGTTTCAGGTTCAGGGGGAGGTGTGG
GAGGTTTTTTAAAGCAAGTAAAACCTCTACAAATGTGGTATGGCTGATTATGATCAGTCGACCGATGCCC
TTGAGAGCCTTCAACCCAGTCAGCTCCTTCCGGTGGGCGCGGGGCATGACTATCGTCGCCGCACTTATGA
CTGTCTTCTTTATCATGCAACTCGTAGGACAGGTGCCGGCAGCGCTCTGGGTCATTTTCGGCGAGGACCG
CTTTCGCTGGAGCGCGACGATGATCGGCCTGTCGCTTGCGGTATTCGGAATCTTGCACGCCCTCGCTCAA
GCCTTCGTCACTGGTCCCGCCACCAAACGTTTCGGCGAGAAGCAGGCCATTATCGCCGGCATGGCGGCCG
ACGCGCTGGGCTACGTCTTGCTGGCGTTCGCGACGCGAGGCTGGATGGCCTTCCCCATTATGATTCTTCT
CGCTTCCGGCGGCATCGGGATGCCCGCGTTGCAGGCCATGCTGTCCAGGCAGGTAGATGACGACCATCAG
GGACAGCTTCAAGGATCGCTCGCGGCTCTTACCAGCCAGCAAAAGGCCAGGAACCGTAAAAAGGCCGCGT
TGCTGGCGTTTTTCCATAGGCTCCGCCCCCCTGACGAGCATCACAAAAATCGACGCTCAAGTCAGAGGTG
GCGAAACCCGACAGGACTATAAAGATACCAGGCGTTTCCCCCTGGAAGCTCCCTCGTGCGCTCTCCTGTT
CCGACCCTGCCGCTTACCGGATACCTGTCCGCCTTTCTCCCTTCGGGAAGCGTGGCGCTTTCTCAATGCT
CACGCTGTAGGTATCTCAGTTCGGTGTAGGTCGTTCGCTCCAAGCTGGGCTGTGTGCACGAACCCCCCGT
TCAGCCCGACCGCTGCGCCTTATCCGGTAACTATCGTCTTGAGTCCAACCCGGTAAGACACGACTTATCG
CCACTGGCAGCAGCCACTGGTAACAGGATTAGCAGAGCGAGGTATGTAGGCGGTGCTACAGAGTTCTTGA
AGTGGTGGCCTAACTACGGCTACACTAGAAGGACAGTATTTGGTATCTGCGCTCTGCTGAAGCCAGTTAC
CTTCGGAAAAAGAGTTGGTAGCTCTTGATCCGGCAAACAAACCACCGCTGGTAGCGGTGGTTTTTTTGTT
TGCAAGCAGCAGATTACGCGCAGAAAAAAAGGATCTCAAGAAGATCCTTTGATCTTTTCTACGGGGTCTG
ACGCTCAGTGGAACGAAAACTCACGTTAAGGGATTTTGGTCATGAGATTATCAAAAAGGATCTTCACCTA
GATCCTTTTAAATTAAAAATGAAGTTTTAAATCAATCTAAAGTATATATGAGTAAACTTGGTCTGACAGT
TACCAATGCTTAATCAGTGAGGCACCTATCTCAGCGATCTGTCTATTTCGTTCATCCATAGTTGCCTGAC
TCCCCGTCGTGTAGATAACTACGATACGGGAGGGCTTACCATCTGGCCCCAGTGCTGCAATGATACCGCG
AGACCCACGCTCACCGGCTCCAGATTTATCAGCAATAAACCAGCCAGCCGGAAGGGCCGAGCGCAGAAGT
GGTCCTGCAACTTTATCCGCCTCCATCCAGTCTATTAATTGTTGCCGGGAAGCTAGAGTAAGTAGTTCGC
CAGTTAATAGTTTGCGCAACGTTGTTGCCATTGCTGCAGGCATCGTGGTGTCACGCTCGTCGTTTGGTAT
GGCTTCATTCAGCTCCGGTTCCCAACGATCAAGGCGAGTTACATGATCCCCCATGTTGTGCAAAAAAGCG
GTTAGCTCCTTCGGTCCTCCGATCGTTGTCAGAAGTAAGTTGGCCGCAGTGTTATCACTCATGGTTATGG
CAGCACTGCATAATTCTCTTACTGTCATGCCATCCGTAAGATGCTTTTCTGTGACTGGTGAGTACTCAAC
CAAGTCATTCTGAGAATAGTGTATGCGGCGACCGAGTTGCTCTTGCCCGGCGTCAACACGGGATAATACC
GCGCCACATAGCAGAACTTTAAAAGTGCTCATCATTGGAAAACGTTCTTCGGGGCGAAAACTCTCAAGGA
TCTTACCGCTGTTGAGATCCAGTTCGATGTAACCCACTCGTGCACCCAACTGATCTTCAGCATCTTTTAC
TTTCACCAGCGTTTCTGGGTGAGCAAAAACAGGAAGGCAAAATGCCGCAAAAAAGGGAATAAGGGCGACA
CGGAAATGTTGAATACTCATACTCTTCCTTTTTCAATATTATTGAAGCATTTATCAGGGTTATTGTCTCA
TGAGCGGATACATATTTGAATGTATTTAGAAAAATAAACAAATAGGGGTTCCGCGCACATTTCCCCGAAA
AGTGCCACCTGACGTCTAAGAAACCATTATTATCATGACATTAACCTATAAAAATAGGCGTATCACGAGG
CCCTTTCGT
